Addgene plasmid #111598: pAAV-CWB-pre-eGRASP(p32)
Purpose: An AAV vector that expresses green pre-eGRASP(p32) under the CaMKIIa promoter.
Depositing lab: Bong-Kiun Kaang. Depositing organization: Seoul National University. Publication: Interregional synaptic maps among engram cells underlie memory formation. Choi JH, Sim SE, Kim JI, Choi DI, Oh J, Ye S, Lee J, Kim T, Ko HG, Lim CS, Kaang BK. Science. 2018 Apr 27;360(6387):430-435. doi: 10.1126/science.aas9204. PubMed 29700265.
Backbone
  Vector backbone: pAAV
  Backbone size w/o insert (bp): 4154
  Total vector size (bp): 5504
  Vector type: AAV
Growth in bacteria
  Bacterial resistance: Ampicillin, 100 μg/mL
  Growth temperature: 37°C
  Growth strain: NEB Stable
  Copy number: Unknown
Gene/Insert
  Gene/Insert name: green pre-eGRASP(p32)
  Insert size (bp): 1350
  Promoter: CaMKIIa
  Cloning method: Restriction Enzyme; 5′ cloning site NheI (not destroyed); 3′ cloning site EcoRI (not destroyed)
  Sequencing primers: 5′ None; 3′ None
Terms and licenses: Academic/Nonprofit Terms; Industry Terms: Not Available to Industry
How to cite: pAAV-CWB-pre-eGRASP(p32) was a gift from Bong-Kiun Kaang (Addgene plasmid # 111598 ; http://n2t.net/addgene:111598 ; RRID:Addgene_111598)
