[The description below was written by a language model from this plasmid's Addgene catalogue record and the feature table of its GenBank file.]
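Description:
pAAV-CWB-pre-eGRASP(p32) is an adeno-associated virus transfer plasmid of about 5.5 kb, built on a pAAV backbone, for producing recombinant AAV that expresses the presynaptic component of the green eGRASP synapse-labelling system in neurons. The plasmid is propagated in E. coli through a high-copy ColE1/pUC-type origin with ampicillin selection (bla under its own promoter), and it also carries an f1 phage origin. A recombination-deficient strain is listed for growth, which is usual for plasmids with repeat-prone ITRs.

The expression cassette lies between two AAV2 inverted terminal repeats, which supply the cis signals for replication and packaging of the vector genome. According to the catalogue entry, a CaMKIIa promoter drives the roughly 1.35 kb green pre-eGRASP(p32) insert, cloned between NheI and EcoRI. The promoter is not annotated in either feature table, but an unlabelled stretch of about 400 bp between the 5′ ITR and a Kozak consensus is where it would sit. The only part of the insert that is annotated is a split fluorescent protein fragment, which the automatic annotation matches to the N-terminal mVenus BiFC fragment VN155(I152L). The remaining insert sequence is unannotated, and what "p32" refers to is not explained in the record. Downstream, a WPRE enhances transcript stability and expression, and a bovine growth hormone polyadenylation signal terminates the message. The short Factor Xa site called on the reverse strand within the WPRE is probably an annotation artefact.

Two sequence records are held, of 5,504 and 5,493 bp. They have different start coordinates and slightly different annotation of the 5′ ITR, but otherwise the same layout. The associated publication concerns mapping synaptic connections between engram cells, consistent with using this vector alongside a postsynaptic eGRASP partner so that fluorescence is reconstituted at contacts between labelled neurons.
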