LOCUS       Exported 5504 bp ds-DNA circular SYN 12-MAY-2021
DEFINITION  An AAV vector that expresses green pre-eGRASP(p32) under the CaMKIIa
            promoter..
ACCESSION   .
VERSION     .
KEYWORDS    pAAV-CWB-pre-eGRASP(p32)
SOURCE      synthetic DNA construct
  ORGANISM  synthetic DNA construct
REFERENCE   1 (bases 1 to 5504)
  AUTHORS   Choi JH, Sim SE, Kim JI, Choi DI, Oh J, Ye S, Lee J, Kim T, Ko HG,
            Lim CS, Kaang BK
  TITLE     Interregional synaptic maps among engram cells underlie memory
            formation.
  JOURNAL   Science. 2018 Apr 27;360(6387):430-435. doi:
            10.1126/science.aas9204.
  PUBMED    29700265
REFERENCE   2 (bases 1 to 5504)
  AUTHORS   .
  TITLE     Direct Submission
  JOURNAL   Exported May 12, 2021 from SnapGene Server 1.1.58
            http://www.snapgene.com
FEATURES             Location/Qualifiers
     source          1..5504
                     /organism="synthetic DNA construct"
                     /mol_type="other DNA"
     repeat_region   1..141
                     /label=AAV2 ITR
                     /note="inverted terminal repeat of adeno-associated virus
                     serotype 2"
     repeat_region   12..141
                     /label=AAV2 ITR
     regulatory      561..570
                     /regulatory_class="other"
                     /note="vertebrate consensus sequence for strong initiation
                     of translation (Kozak, 1987)"
     CDS             645..1103
                     /codon_start=1
                     /product="improved N-terminal fragment of mVenus for use in
                     bimolecular fluorescence complementation (BiFC) (Kodama and
                     Hu, 2010)"
                     /label=VN155(I152L)
                     /translation="SKGEELFTGVVPILVELDGDVNGHKFSVRGEGEGDATIGKLTLKF
                     ICTTGKLPVPWPTLVTTLTYGVQCFARYPDHMKRHDFFKSAMPEGYVQERTISFKDDGK
                     YKTRAVVKFEGDTLVNRIELKGTDFKEDGNILGHKLEYNFNSHNVYITA"
     primer_bind     complement(684..705)
                     /label=EGFP-N
                     /note="EGFP, reverse primer"
     misc_feature    1934..2522
                     /label=WPRE
                     /note="woodchuck hepatitis virus posttranscriptional
                     regulatory element"
     primer_bind     complement(1987..2007)
                     /label=WPRE-R
                     /note="WPRE, reverse primer"
     CDS             complement(2405..2416)
                     /codon_start=1
                     /product="Factor Xa recognition and cleavage site"
                     /label=Factor Xa site
                     /translation="IEGR"
     polyA_signal    2535..2759
                     /label=bGH poly(A) signal
                     /note="bovine growth hormone polyadenylation signal"
     repeat_region   2767..2907
                     /label=AAV2 ITR
                     /note="inverted terminal repeat of adeno-associated virus
                     serotype 2"
     repeat_region   2767..2896
                     /label=AAV2 ITR
     rep_origin      2982..3437
                     /direction=RIGHT
                     /label=f1 ori
                     /note="f1 bacteriophage origin of replication; arrow
                     indicates direction of (+) strand synthesis"
     primer_bind     complement(3069..3088)
                     /label=F1ori-R
                     /note="F1 origin, reverse primer"
     primer_bind     3279..3300
                     /label=F1ori-F
                     /note="F1 origin, forward primer"
     primer_bind     complement(3454..3473)
                     /label=pRS-marker
                     /note="pRS vectors, use to sequence yeast selectable
                     marker"
     primer_bind     3573..3595
                     /label=pGEX 3'
                     /note="pGEX vectors, reverse primer"
     primer_bind     complement(3633..3651)
                     /label=pBRforEco
                     /note="pBR322 vectors, upsteam of EcoRI site, forward
                     primer"
     promoter        3719..3823
                     /gene="bla"
                     /label=AmpR promoter
     CDS             3824..4684
                     /codon_start=1
                     /gene="bla"
                     /product="beta-lactamase"
                     /label=AmpR
                     /note="confers resistance to ampicillin, carbenicillin, and
                     related antibiotics"
                     /translation="MSIQHFRVALIPFFAAFCLPVFAHPETLVKVKDAEDQLGARVGYI
                     ELDLNSGKILESFRPEERFPMMSTFKVLLCGAVLSRIDAGQEQLGRRIHYSQNDLVEYS
                     PVTEKHLTDGMTVRELCSAAITMSDNTAANLLLTTIGGPKELTAFLHNMGDHVTRLDRW
                     EPELNEAIPNDERDTTMPVAMATTLRKLLTGELLTLASRQQLIDWMEADKVAGPLLRSA
                     LPAGWFIADKSGAGERGSRGIIAALGPDGKPSRIVVIYTTGSQATMDERNRQIAEIGAS
                     LIKHW"
     primer_bind     complement(4042..4061)
                     /label=Amp-R
                     /note="Ampicillin resistance gene, reverse primer"
     rep_origin      4855..5443
                     /direction=RIGHT
                     /label=ori
                     /note="high-copy-number ColE1/pMB1/pBR322/pUC origin of
                     replication"
     primer_bind     5344..5363
                     /label=pBR322ori-F
                     /note="pBR322 origin, forward primer"
ORIGIN
        1 cctgcaggca gctgcgcgct cgctcgctca ctgaggccgc ccgggcaaag cccgggcgtc
       61 gggcgacctt tggtcgcccg gcctcagtga gcgagcgagc gcgcagagag ggagtggcca
      121 actccatcac taggggttcc tgcggccgca gatgctgcac acttgtggac taagtttgtt
      181 cgcatcccct tctccaaccc cctcagtaca tcaccctggg ggaacagggt ccacttgctc
      241 ctgggcccac acagtcctgc agtattgtgt atataaggcc agggcaaaga ggagcaggtt
      301 ttaaagtgaa aggcaggcag gtgttgggga ggcagttacc ggggcaacgg gaacagggcg
      361 tttcggaggt ggttgccatg gggacctgga tgctgacgaa ggctcgcgag gctgtgagca
      421 gccacagtgc cctgctcaga agccccaagc tcgtcagtca agccggttct ccgtttgcac
      481 tcaggagcac gggcaggcga gtggccccta gttctggggg cagcgtgaaa agacggtatc
      541 gataagcttg attcgagcta gccaccatgg agaccgacac cctcctgcta tgggtgctgc
      601 tgctctgggt gcccggcagc accggcgacg caccggtcgg aggcagcaag ggcgaggagc
      661 tgttcaccgg ggtggtgccc atcctggtcg agctggacgg cgacgtaaac ggccacaagt
      721 tcagcgtgag gggcgagggc gagggcgatg ccaccatcgg caagctgacc ctgaagttca
      781 tctgcaccac cggcaagctg cccgtgccct ggcccaccct cgtgaccacc ctgacctacg
      841 gcgtgcagtg cttcgcccgc taccccgacc acatgaagcg gcacgacttc ttcaagtccg
      901 ccatgcccga aggctacgtc caggagcgca ccatctcctt caaggacgac ggcaagtaca
      961 agacccgcgc cgtggtgaag ttcgagggcg acaccctggt gaaccgcatc gagctgaagg
     1021 gcaccgactt caaggaggac ggcaacatcc tggggcacaa gctggagtac aacttcaaca
     1081 gccacaacgt ctatatcacc gccgacaagc agaagaacgg catcaaggcc aacttcaccg
     1141 tgcgccacaa cgtggaggac ggcagcgtgc agctcgccga ccactaccag cagaacaccc
     1201 ccatcggcga cggccccgtg ctgctgcccg acaaccacta cctgagcacc cagaccgtgc
     1261 tgagcaaaga ccccaacgag aagaccggtg gatctggagg cagtggcgga tctagatctc
     1321 ctagctactc tccaccacct ccacctggag gaggttccgg aggcggaagc ggtaccgaag
     1381 tgccttcctc tatgacaact gagtcgacag ccactgccat gcagtccgag atgtccacct
     1441 caatcatgga gaccaccaca accctggcta ccagcacagc tcgacgagga aagcccccca
     1501 caaaggagcc tatcagccag accacggatg atatccttgt ggcctcggca gagtgtccca
     1561 gcgacgatga ggacattgac ccctgtgagc cgagctcagg tgggttagcc aaccccaccc
     1621 gagtgggcgg ccgcgaacca tacccaggct cggcagaggt gatccgggag tctagcagta
     1681 ccactggcat ggtggtgggg attgtcgcag cagcagctct gtgcatcctc atcctcctct
     1741 atgccatgta caagtacaga aaccgggatg aaggctcata tcacgtggat gagagtcgaa
     1801 actacatcag taactcagca cagtccaatg gggctgtggt caaggagaag cagcccagca
     1861 gtgcgaaaag cgccaacaaa aacaagaaga acaaggataa ggagtattat gtctgaattc
     1921 ctgcagcccc gataatcaac ctctggatta caaaatttgt gaaagattga ctggtattct
     1981 taactatgtt gctcctttta cgctatgtgg atacgctgct ttaatgcctt tgtatcatgc
     2041 tattgcttcc cgtatggctt tcattttctc ctccttgtat aaatcctggt tgctgtctct
     2101 ttatgaggag ttgtggcccg ttgtcaggca acgtggcgtg gtgtgcactg tgtttgctga
     2161 cgcaaccccc actggttggg gcattgccac cacctgtcag ctcctttccg ggactttcgc
     2221 tttccccctc cctattgcca cggcggaact catcgccgcc tgccttgccc gctgctggac
     2281 aggggctcgg ctgttgggca ctgacaattc cgtggtgttg tcggggaaat catcgtcctt
     2341 tccttggctg ctcgcctgtg ttgccacctg gattctgcgc gggacgtcct tctgctacgt
     2401 cccttcggcc ctcaatccag cggaccttcc ttcccgcggc ctgctgccgg ctctgcggcc
     2461 tcttccgcgt cttcgccttc gccctcagac gagtcggatc tccctttggg ccgcctcccc
     2521 gcatcggggg gatcctgtgc cttctagttg ccagccatct gttgtttgcc cctcccccgt
     2581 gccttccttg accctggaag gtgccactcc cactgtcctt tcctaataaa atgaggaaat
     2641 tgcatcgcat tgtctgagta ggtgtcattc tattctgggg ggtggggtgg ggcaggacag
     2701 caagggggag gattgggaag acaatagcag gcatgctggg gatgcggtgg gctctatggc
     2761 ggccgcagga acccctagtg atggagttgg ccactccctc tctgcgcgct cgctcgctca
     2821 ctgaggccgg gcgaccaaag gtcgcccgac gcccgggctt tgcccgggcg gcctcagtga
     2881 gcgagcgagc gcgcagctgc ctgcaggggc gcctgatgcg gtattttctc cttacgcatc
     2941 tgtgcggtat ttcacaccgc atannnnnnn nnnnnnnnnn nnnnnnnnnn nnnnnnnnnn
     3001 nnnnnnnnnn nnnnnnnnnn nnnnnnnnnn nnnnnnnnnn nnnnnnnnnn nnnnnnnnnn
     3061 nnnnnnnnnn nnnnnnnnnn nnnnnnnnnn nnnnnnnnnn nnnnncnnnn nnnnnnnnnn
     3121 nnnnnnnnnn nnnnnnnnnn nnnnnnnnnn nnnnnnnnnn nnnnnnnnnn nnnnnnnnnn
     3181 nnnnnnnnnn nnnnnnnnnn nnnnnnnnnn nnnnnnnnnn nnnnnnnnnn nnnnnnnnnn
     3241 nnnnnnncct ttgacgttgg agtccacgtt ctttaatagt ggactcttgt tccaaactgg
     3301 aacaacactc aaccctatct cgggctattc ttttgattta taagggattt tgccgatttc
     3361 ggcctattgg ttaaaaaatg agctgattta acaaaaattt aacgcgaatt ttaacaaaat
     3421 attaacgttt acaattttat ggtgcactct cagtacaatc tgctctgatg ccgcatagtt
     3481 aagccagccc cgacacccgc caacacccgc tgacgcgccc tgacgggctt gtctgctccc
     3541 ggcatccgct tacagacaag ctgtgaccgt ctccgggagc tgcatgtgtc agaggttttc
     3601 accgtcatca ccgaaacgcg cgagacgaaa gggcctcgtg atacgcctat ttttataggt
     3661 taatgtcatg ataataatgg tttcttagac gtcaggtggc acttttcggg gaaatgtgcg
     3721 cggaacccct atttgtttat ttttctaaat acattcaaat atgtatccgc tcatgagaca
     3781 ataaccctga taaatgcttc aataatattg aaaaaggaag agtatgagta ttcaacattt
     3841 ccgtgtcgcc cttattccct tttttgcggc attttgcctt cctgtttttg ctcacccaga
     3901 aacgctggtg aaagtaaaag atgctgaaga tcagttgggt gcacgagtgg gttacatcga
     3961 actggatctc aacagcggta agatccttga gagttttcgc cccgaagaac gttttccaat
     4021 gatgagcact tttaaagttc tgctatgtgg cgcggtatta tcccgtattg acgccgggca
     4081 agagcaactc ggtcgccgca tacactattc tcagaatgac ttggttgagt actcaccagt
     4141 cacagaaaag catcttacgg atggcatgac agtaagagaa ttatgcagtg ctgccataac
     4201 catgagtgat aacactgcgg ccaacttact tctgacaacg atcggaggac cgaaggagct
     4261 aaccgctttt ttgcacaaca tgggggatca tgtaactcgc cttgatcgtt gggaaccgga
     4321 gctgaatgaa gccataccaa acgacgagcg tgacaccacg atgcctgtag caatggcaac
     4381 aacgttgcgc aaactattaa ctggcgaact acttactcta gcttcccggc aacaattaat
     4441 agactggatg gaggcggata aagttgcagg accacttctg cgctcggccc ttccggctgg
     4501 ctggtttatt gctgataaat ctggagccgg tgagcgtggg tctcgcggta tcattgcagc
     4561 actggggcca gatggtaagc cctcccgtat cgtagttatc tacacgacgg ggagtcaggc
     4621 aactatggat gaacgaaata gacagatcgc tgagataggt gcctcactga ttaagcattg
     4681 gtaactgtca gaccaagttt actcatatat actttagatt gatttaaaac ttcattttta
     4741 atttaaaagg atctaggtga agatcctttt tgataatctc atgaccaaaa tcccttaacg
     4801 tgagttttcg ttccactgag cgtcagaccc cgtagaaaag atcaaaggat cttcttgaga
     4861 tccttttttt ctgcgcgtaa tctgctgctt gcaaacaaaa aaaccaccgc taccagcggt
     4921 ggtttgtttg ccggatcaag agctaccaac tctttttccg aaggtaactg gcttcagcag
     4981 agcgcagata ccaaatactg tccttctagt gtagccgtag ttaggccacc acttcaagaa
     5041 ctctgtagca ccgcctacat acctcgctct gctaatcctg ttaccagtgg ctgctgccag
     5101 tggcgataag tcgtgtctta ccgggttgga ctcaagacga tagttaccgg ataaggcgca
     5161 gcggtcgggc tgaacggggg gttcgtgcac acagcccagc ttggagcgaa cgacctacac
     5221 cgaactgaga tacctacagc gtgagctatg agaaagcgcc acgcttcccg aagggagaaa
     5281 ggcggacagg tatccggtaa gcggcagggt cggaacagga gagcgcacga gggagcttcc
     5341 agggggaaac gcctggtatc tttatagtcc tgtcgggttt cgccacctct gacttgagcg
     5401 tcgatttttg tgatgctcgt caggggggcg gagcctatgg aaaaacgcca gcaacgcggc
     5461 ctttttacgg ttcctggcct tttgctggcc ttttgctcac atgt
//
