LOCUS       Exported 5493 bp ds-DNA circular SYN 12-MAY-2021
DEFINITION  An AAV vector that expresses green pre-eGRASP(p32) under the CaMKIIa
            promoter..
ACCESSION   .
VERSION     .
KEYWORDS    pAAV-CWB-pre-eGRASP(p32)
SOURCE      synthetic DNA construct
  ORGANISM  synthetic DNA construct
REFERENCE   1 (bases 1 to 5493)
  AUTHORS   Choi JH, Sim SE, Kim JI, Choi DI, Oh J, Ye S, Lee J, Kim T, Ko HG,
            Lim CS, Kaang BK
  TITLE     Interregional synaptic maps among engram cells underlie memory
            formation.
  JOURNAL   Science. 2018 Apr 27;360(6387):430-435. doi:
            10.1126/science.aas9204.
  PUBMED    29700265
REFERENCE   2 (bases 1 to 5493)
  AUTHORS   .
  TITLE     Direct Submission
  JOURNAL   Exported May 12, 2021 from SnapGene Server 1.1.58
            http://www.snapgene.com
FEATURES             Location/Qualifiers
     source          1..5493
                     /organism="synthetic DNA construct"
                     /mol_type="other DNA"
     CDS             79..537
                     /codon_start=1
                     /product="improved N-terminal fragment of mVenus for use in
                     bimolecular fluorescence complementation (BiFC) (Kodama and
                     Hu, 2010)"
                     /label=VN155(I152L)
                     /translation="SKGEELFTGVVPILVELDGDVNGHKFSVRGEGEGDATIGKLTLKF
                     ICTTGKLPVPWPTLVTTLTYGVQCFARYPDHMKRHDFFKSAMPEGYVQERTISFKDDGK
                     YKTRAVVKFEGDTLVNRIELKGTDFKEDGNILGHKLEYNFNSHNVYITA"
     primer_bind     complement(118..139)
                     /label=EGFP-N
                     /note="EGFP, reverse primer"
     misc_feature    1368..1956
                     /label=WPRE
                     /note="woodchuck hepatitis virus posttranscriptional
                     regulatory element"
     primer_bind     complement(1421..1441)
                     /label=WPRE-R
                     /note="WPRE, reverse primer"
     CDS             complement(1839..1850)
                     /codon_start=1
                     /product="Factor Xa recognition and cleavage site"
                     /label=Factor Xa site
                     /translation="IEGR"
     polyA_signal    1969..2193
                     /label=bGH poly(A) signal
                     /note="bovine growth hormone polyadenylation signal"
     repeat_region   2201..2341
                     /label=AAV2 ITR
                     /note="inverted terminal repeat of adeno-associated virus
                     serotype 2"
     repeat_region   2201..2330
                     /label=AAV2 ITR
     rep_origin      2416..2871
                     /direction=RIGHT
                     /label=f1 ori
                     /note="f1 bacteriophage origin of replication; arrow
                     indicates direction of (+) strand synthesis"
     primer_bind     complement(2503..2522)
                     /label=F1ori-R
                     /note="F1 origin, reverse primer"
     primer_bind     2713..2734
                     /label=F1ori-F
                     /note="F1 origin, forward primer"
     primer_bind     complement(2888..2907)
                     /label=pRS-marker
                     /note="pRS vectors, use to sequence yeast selectable
                     marker"
     primer_bind     3007..3029
                     /label=pGEX 3'
                     /note="pGEX vectors, reverse primer"
     primer_bind     complement(3067..3085)
                     /label=pBRforEco
                     /note="pBR322 vectors, upsteam of EcoRI site, forward
                     primer"
     promoter        3153..3257
                     /gene="bla"
                     /label=AmpR promoter
     CDS             3258..4118
                     /codon_start=1
                     /gene="bla"
                     /product="beta-lactamase"
                     /label=AmpR
                     /note="confers resistance to ampicillin, carbenicillin, and
                     related antibiotics"
                     /translation="MSIQHFRVALIPFFAAFCLPVFAHPETLVKVKDAEDQLGARVGYI
                     ELDLNSGKILESFRPEERFPMMSTFKVLLCGAVLSRIDAGQEQLGRRIHYSQNDLVEYS
                     PVTEKHLTDGMTVRELCSAAITMSDNTAANLLLTTIGGPKELTAFLHNMGDHVTRLDRW
                     EPELNEAIPNDERDTTMPVAMATTLRKLLTGELLTLASRQQLIDWMEADKVAGPLLRSA
                     LPAGWFIADKSGAGERGSRGIIAALGPDGKPSRIVVIYTTGSQATMDERNRQIAEIGAS
                     LIKHW"
     primer_bind     complement(3476..3495)
                     /label=Amp-R
                     /note="Ampicillin resistance gene, reverse primer"
     rep_origin      4289..4877
                     /direction=RIGHT
                     /label=ori
                     /note="high-copy-number ColE1/pMB1/pBR322/pUC origin of
                     replication"
     primer_bind     4778..4797
                     /label=pBR322ori-F
                     /note="pBR322 origin, forward primer"
     repeat_region   4939..5068
                     /label=AAV2 ITR (alternate)
                     /note="Functional equivalent of wild-type AAV2 ITR"
     regulatory      5488..4
                     /regulatory_class="other"
                     /note="vertebrate consensus sequence for strong initiation
                     of translation (Kozak, 1987)"
ORIGIN
        1 atggagaccg acaccctcct gctatgggtg ctgctgctct gggtgcccgg cagcaccggc
       61 gacgcaccgg tcggaggcag caagggcgag gagctgttca ccggggtggt gcccatcctg
      121 gtcgagctgg acggcgacgt aaacggccac aagttcagcg tgaggggcga gggcgagggc
      181 gatgccacca tcggcaagct gaccctgaag ttcatctgca ccaccggcaa gctgcccgtg
      241 ccctggccca ccctcgtgac caccctgacc tacggcgtgc agtgcttcgc ccgctacccc
      301 gaccacatga agcggcacga cttcttcaag tccgccatgc ccgaaggcta cgtccaggag
      361 cgcaccatct ccttcaagga cgacggcaag tacaagaccc gcgccgtggt gaagttcgag
      421 ggcgacaccc tggtgaaccg catcgagctg aagggcaccg acttcaagga ggacggcaac
      481 atcctggggc acaagctgga gtacaacttc aacagccaca acgtctatat caccgccgac
      541 aagcagaaga acggcatcaa ggccaacttc accgtgcgcc acaacgtgga ggacggcagc
      601 gtgcagctcg ccgaccacta ccagcagaac acccccatcg gcgacggccc cgtgctgctg
      661 cccgacaacc actacctgag cacccagacc gtgctgagca aagaccccaa cgagaagacc
      721 ggtggatctg gaggcagtgg cggatctaga tctcctagct actctccacc acctccacct
      781 ggaggaggtt ccggaggcgg aagcggtacc gaagtgcctt cctctatgac aactgagtcg
      841 acagccactg ccatgcagtc cgagatgtcc acctcaatca tggagaccac cacaaccctg
      901 gctaccagca cagctcgacg aggaaagccc cccacaaagg agcctatcag ccagaccacg
      961 gatgatatcc ttgtggcctc ggcagagtgt cccagcgacg atgaggacat tgacccctgt
     1021 gagccgagct caggtgggtt agccaacccc acccgagtgg gcggccgcga accataccca
     1081 ggctcggcag aggtgatccg ggagtctagc agtaccactg gcatggtggt ggggattgtc
     1141 gcagcagcag ctctgtgcat cctcatcctc ctctatgcca tgtacaagta cagaaaccgg
     1201 gatgaaggct catatcacgt ggatgagagt cgaaactaca tcagtaactc agcacagtcc
     1261 aatggggctg tggtcaagga gaagcagccc agcagtgcga aaagcgccaa caaaaacaag
     1321 aagaacaagg ataaggagta ttatgtctga attcctgcag ccccgataat caacctctgg
     1381 attacaaaat ttgtgaaaga ttgactggta ttcttaacta tgttgctcct tttacgctat
     1441 gtggatacgc tgctttaatg cctttgtatc atgctattgc ttcccgtatg gctttcattt
     1501 tctcctcctt gtataaatcc tggttgctgt ctctttatga ggagttgtgg cccgttgtca
     1561 ggcaacgtgg cgtggtgtgc actgtgtttg ctgacgcaac ccccactggt tggggcattg
     1621 ccaccacctg tcagctcctt tccgggactt tcgctttccc cctccctatt gccacggcgg
     1681 aactcatcgc cgcctgcctt gcccgctgct ggacaggggc tcggctgttg ggcactgaca
     1741 attccgtggt gttgtcgggg aaatcatcgt cctttccttg gctgctcgcc tgtgttgcca
     1801 cctggattct gcgcgggacg tccttctgct acgtcccttc ggccctcaat ccagcggacc
     1861 ttccttcccg cggcctgctg ccggctctgc ggcctcttcc gcgtcttcgc cttcgccctc
     1921 agacgagtcg gatctccctt tgggccgcct ccccgcatcg gggggatcct gtgccttcta
     1981 gttgccagcc atctgttgtt tgcccctccc ccgtgccttc cttgaccctg gaaggtgcca
     2041 ctcccactgt cctttcctaa taaaatgagg aaattgcatc gcattgtctg agtaggtgtc
     2101 attctattct ggggggtggg gtggggcagg acagcaaggg ggaggattgg gaagacaata
     2161 gcaggcatgc tggggatgcg gtgggctcta tggcggccgc aggaacccct agtgatggag
     2221 ttggccactc cctctctgcg cgctcgctcg ctcactgagg ccgggcgacc aaaggtcgcc
     2281 cgacgcccgg gctttgcccg ggcggcctca gtgagcgagc gagcgcgcag ctgcctgcag
     2341 gggcgcctga tgcggtattt tctccttacg catctgtgcg gtatttcaca ccgcatannn
     2401 nnnnnnnnnn nnnnnnnnnn nnnnnnnnnn nnnnnnnnnn nnnnnnnnnn nnnnnnnnnn
     2461 nnnnnnnnnn nnnnnnnnnn nnnnnnnnnn nntnnnnnnn nnnnnnnnnn nnnnnnnnnn
     2521 nnnnnnnnnn nnnnnnnnnc nnnnnnnnnn nnnnnnnnnn nnnnnnnnnn nnnnnnnnnn
     2581 nnnnnnnnnn nnnnnnnnnn nnnnnnnnnn nnnnnnnnnn nnnnnnnnnn nnnnnnnnnn
     2641 nnnnnnnnnn nnnnnnnnnn nnnnnnnnnn nnnnnnnnnn ncctttgacg ttggagtcca
     2701 cgttctttaa tagtggactc ttgttccaaa ctggaacaac actcaactct atctcgggct
     2761 attcttttga tttataaggg attttgccga tttcggtcta ttggttaaaa aatgagctga
     2821 tttaacaaaa atttaacgcg aattttaaca aaatattaac gtttacaatt ttatggtgca
     2881 ctctcagtac aatctgctct gatgccgcat agttaagcca gccccgacac ccgccaacac
     2941 ccgctgacgc gccctgacgg gcttgtctgc tcccggcatc cgcttacaga caagctgtga
     3001 ccgtctccgg gagctgcatg tgtcagaggt tttcaccgtc atcaccgaaa cgcgcgagac
     3061 gaaagggcct cgtgatacgc ctatttttat aggttaatgt catgataata atggtttctt
     3121 agacgtcagg tggcactttt cggggaaatg tgcgcggaac ccctatttgt ttatttttct
     3181 aaatacattc aaatatgtat ccgctcatga gacaataacc ctgataaatg cttcaataat
     3241 attgaaaaag gaagagtatg agtattcaac atttccgtgt cgcccttatt cccttttttg
     3301 cggcattttg ccttcctgtt tttgctcacc cagaaacgct ggtgaaagta aaagatgctg
     3361 aagatcagtt gggtgcacga gtgggttaca tcgaactgga tctcaacagc ggtaagatcc
     3421 ttgagagttt tcgccccgaa gaacgttttc caatgatgag cacttttaaa gttctgctat
     3481 gtggcgcggt attatcccgt attgacgccg ggcaagagca actcggtcgc cgcatacact
     3541 attctcagaa tgacttggtt gagtactcac cagtcacaga aaagcatctt acggatggca
     3601 tgacagtaag agaattatgc agtgctgcca taaccatgag tgataacact gcggccaact
     3661 tacttctgac aacgatcgga ggaccgaagg agctaaccgc ttttttgcac aacatggggg
     3721 atcatgtaac tcgccttgat cgttgggaac cggagctgaa tgaagccata ccaaacgacg
     3781 agcgtgacac cacgatgcct gtagcaatgg caacaacgtt gcgcaaacta ttaactggcg
     3841 aactacttac tctagcttcc cggcaacaat taatagactg gatggaggcg gataaagttg
     3901 caggaccact tctgcgctcg gcccttccgg ctggctggtt tattgctgat aaatctggag
     3961 ccggtgagcg tgggtctcgc ggtatcattg cagcactggg gccagatggt aagccctccc
     4021 gtatcgtagt tatctacacg acggggagtc aggcaactat ggatgaacga aatagacaga
     4081 tcgctgagat aggtgcctca ctgattaagc attggtaact gtcagaccaa gtttactcat
     4141 atatacttta gattgattta aaacttcatt tttaatttaa aaggatctag gtgaagatcc
     4201 tttttgataa tctcatgacc aaaatccctt aacgtgagtt ttcgttccac tgagcgtcag
     4261 accccgtaga aaagatcaaa ggatcttctt gagatccttt ttttctgcgc gtaatctgct
     4321 gcttgcaaac aaaaaaacca ccgctaccag cggtggtttg tttgccggat caagagctac
     4381 caactctttt tccgaaggta actggcttca gcagagcgca gataccaaat actgttcttc
     4441 tagtgtagcc gtagttaggc caccacttca agaactctgt agcaccgcct acatacctcg
     4501 ctctgctaat cctgttacca gtggctgctg ccagtggcga taagtcgtgt cttaccgggt
     4561 tggactcaag acgatagtta ccggataagg cgcagcggtc gggctgaacg gggggttcgt
     4621 gcacacagcc cagcttggag cgaacgacct acaccgaact gagataccta cagcgtgagc
     4681 tatgagaaag cgccacgctt cccgaaggga gaaaggcgga caggtatccg gtaagcggca
     4741 gggtcggaac aggagagcgc acgagggagc ttccaggggg aaacgcctgg tatctttata
     4801 gtcctgtcgg gtttcgccac ctctgacttg agcgtcgatt tttgtgatgc tcgtcagggg
     4861 ggcggagcct atggaaaaac gccagcaacg cggccttttt acggttcctg gccttttgct
     4921 ggccttttgc tcacatgtcc tgcaggcagc tgcgcgctcg ctcgctcact gaggccgccc
     4981 gggcgtcggg cgacctttgg tcgcccggcc tcagtgagcg agcgagcgcg cagagaggga
     5041 gtggccaact ccatcactag gggttcctgc ggccgcagat gctgcacact tgtggactaa
     5101 gtttgttcgc atccccttct ccaaccccct cagtacatca ccctggggga acagggtcca
     5161 cttgctcctg ggcccacaca gtcctgcagt attgtgtata taaggccagg gcaaagagga
     5221 gcaggtttta aagtgaaagg caggcaggtg ttggggaggc agttaccggg gcaacgggaa
     5281 cagggcgttt cggaggtggt tgccatgggg acctggatgc tgacgaaggc tcgcgaggct
     5341 gtgagcagcc acagtgccct gctcagaagc cccaagctcg tcagtcaagc cggttctccg
     5401 tttgcactca ggagcacggg caggcgagtg gcccctagtt ctgggggcag cgtgaaaaga
     5461 cggtatcgat aagcttgatt cgagctagcc acc
//
